>Addgene plasmid #87122 | pcDNA3.1_nHA Spinophilin | addgene full sequence | sequence record 173287 | Addgene NGS Result
GGCCTGGCCGAGGCCCCACGGGCGTCCGAGCGCGGCGTGCGCCTGTCGCTGCCGCGGGCCAGCAGCCTGA
ACGAGAACGTGGACCACAGCGCCCTGCTGAAGCTGGGCACCAGCGTGTCGGAGCGCGTGAGCCGCTTCGA
CTCCAAGCCCGCGCCCTCCGCGCAGCCTGCGCCGCCGCCGCACCCGCCGTCCCGGCTGCAGGAGACGCGG
AAGCTGTTCGAACGGAGCGCCCCAGCGGCCGCAGGCGGCGACAAGGAGGCCGCGGCGCGGCGGCTGCTGA
GGCAGGAGCGCGCCGGCCTGCAGGACCGGAAGCTGGACGTCGTGGTGCGCTTCAACGGCAGCACCGAGGC
GCTGGACAAGCTGGACGCTGACGCCGTGTCCCCCACGGTCAGCCAGCTCAGCGCCGTCTTCGAGAAGGCC
GACTCGAGGACCGGCCTCCACCGCGGGCCCGGGCTCCCCAGGGCCGCAGGGGTTCCCCAGGTCAACTCGA
AGCTGGTCAGCAAGCGGTCCCGGGTGTTCCAGCCCCCGCCGCCGCCGCCGCCCGCCCCGTCGGGGGATGC
CCCGGCCGAGAAAGAGCGATGCCCCGCAGGGCAGCAGCCCCCGCAGCACCGAGTGGCCCCTGCCCGGCCG
CCCCCCAAGCCCCGGGAGGTGCGCAAGATTAAGCCGGTGGAGGTGGAGGAGAGCGGGGAGTCGGAGGCCG
AGTCGGCGCCCGGGGAGGTAATCCAGGCCGAGGTTACGGTCCACGCGGCCCTGGAGAATGGCAGCACCGT
GGCAACTGCAGCCAGCCCCGCGCCCGAGGAGCCAAAGGCCCAAGCGGCCCCGGAGAAGGAGGCGGCGGCG
GTAGCGCCGCCAGAGAGGGGGGTGGGCAATGGCCGGGCCCCGGACGTGGCCCCTGAGGAGGTAGATGAAT
CCAAGAAGGAGGACTTCTCGGAGGCGGACTTGGTGGACGTGAGCGCCTACAGTGGGCTCGGGGAGGACTC
TGCGGGCAGTGCCCTGGAGGAGGACGACGAAGACGACGAGGAGGATGGGGAGCCCCCCTACGAGCCCGAG
TCGGGGTGCGTGGAGATCCCGGGGCTGTCGGAGGAGGAGGACCCAGCCCCGAGCCGGAAGATCCATTTCA
GCACGGCGCCCATCCAAGTGTTCAGCACTTACTCCAACGAGGATTACGATCGTCGCAACGAGGATGTGGA
TCCCATGGCAGCCTCTGCTGAGTACGAGCTGGAGAAGCGTGTGGAGAGGTTGGAGCTGTTCCCTGTGGAG
CTGGAGAAGGACTCCGAGGGCCTGGGCATCAGCATCATCGGCATGGGCGCCGGGGCAGACATGGGCCTGG
AGAAGCTGGGTATCTTCGTCAAGACCGTGACGGAGGGTGGTGCGGCCCATCGGGATGGCAGGATCCAGGT
GAATGATCTCCTGGTGGAGGTGGATGGAACAAGTCTGGTGGGAGTGACCCAGAGCTTCGCGGCGTCTGTG
CTCCGGAACACCAAGGGCCGAGTGCGGTTTATGATTGGCCGGGAGCGGCCGGGAGAGCAGAGCGAAGTGG
CCCAGCTAATTCAGCAGACTTTGGAACAGGAGCGATGGCAGCGGGAGATGATGGAGCAGAGATACGCCCA
GTATGGGGAGGATGACGAGGAGACGGGAGAGTATGCCACTGACGAGGATGAGGAGCTGAGCCCCACGTTC
CCGGGTGGTGAGATGGCCATCGAGGTGTTTGAGCTAGCGGAGAACGAGGATGCACTGTCCCCTGTGGACA
TGGAGCCCGAGAAGCTGGTGCACAAGTTCAAGGAGCTCCAGATCAAGCATGCGGTCACTGAGGCAGAGAT
CCAGCAGCTGAAAAGAAAGCTGCAGAGCCTGGAGCAGGAGAAGGGGCGCTGGCGGGTGGAGAAGGCGCAG
TTGGAGCAGAGTGTGGAGGAGAACAAGGAGCGCATGGAGAAACTGGAAGGCTACTGGGGTGAGGCCCAGA
GCCTGTGCCAGGCTGTGGACGAGCACCTGCGGGAGACTCAGGCGCAGTACCAGGCCCTGGAGCGCAAGTA
CAGCAAGGCCAAGCGCCTCATCAAGGACTACCAGCAGAAGGAGATCGAGTTCCTGAAAAAGGAGACTGCA
CAGCGTCGGGTTCTGGAGGAGTCGGAGCTGGCCAGAAAGGAGGAGATGGACAAGCTCCTGGACAAGATCT
CAGAACTGGAAGGAAACTTGCAAACACTGAGGAATTCCAATTCTACTTAATACCCAGCTTTCTTGTACAA
AGTGGTGATAAACCCGCTGATCAGCCTCGACTGTGCCTTCTAGTTGCCAGCCATCTGTTGTTTGCCCCTC
CCCCGTGCCTTCCTTGACCCTGGAAGGTGCCACTCCCACTGTCCTTTCCTAATAAAATGAGGAAATTGCA
TCGCATTGTCTGAGTAGGTGTCATTCTATTCTGGGGGGTGGGGTGGGGCAGGACAGCAAGGGGGAGGATT
GGGAAGACAATAGCAGGCATGCTGGGGATGCGGTGGGCTCTATGGCTTCTGAGGCGGAAAGAACCAGCTG
GGGCTCTAGGGGGTATCCCC
[124 nt withheld, positions 2541-2664]
C
[91 nt withheld, positions 2666-2756]
A
[49 nt withheld, positions 2758-2806]
CCTTTGACGTTGGAGTCCACGTTCTTT
[37 nt withheld, positions 2834-2870]
ACCCTATCTCGGTCTATTCTTTTGATTTATAAGGGATTTTGCCGATTTCGGCCTATTGGTTAAAAAATGA
GCTGATTTAACAAAAATTTAACGCGAATTAATTCTGTGGAATGTGTGTCAGTTAGGGTGTGGAAAGTCCC
CAGGCTCCCCAGCAGGCAGAAGTATGCAAAGCATGCATCTCAATTAGTCAGCAACCAGGTGTGGAAAGTC
CCCAGGCTCCCCAGCAGGCAGAAGTATGCAAAGCATGCATCTCAATTAGTCAGCAACCATAGTCCCGCCC
CTAACTCCGCCCATCCCGCCCCTAACTCCGCCCAGTTCCGCCCATTCTCCGCCCCATGGCTGACTAATTT
TTTTTATTTATGCAGAGGCCGAGGCCGCCTCTGCCTCTGAGCTATTCCAGAAGTAGTGAGGAGGCTTTTT
TGGAGGCCTAGGCTTTTGCAAAAAGCTCCCGGGAGCTTGTATATCCATTTTCGGATCTGATCAAGAGACA
GGATGAGGATCGTTTCGCATGATTGAACAAGATGGATTGCACGCAGGTTCTCCGGCCGCTTGGGTGGAGA
GGCTATTCGGCTATGACTGGGCACAACAGACAATCGGCTGCTCTGATGCCGCCGTGTTCCGGCTGTCAGC
GCAGGGGCGCCCGGTTCTTTTTGTCAAGACCGACCTGTCCGGTGCCCTGAATGAACTGCAGGACGAGGCA
GCGCGGCTATCGTGGCTGGCCACGACGGGCGTTCCTTGCGCAGCTGTGCTCGACGTTGTCACTGAAGCGG
GAAGGGACTGGCTGCTATTGGGCGAAGTGCCGGGGCAGGATCTCCTGTCATCTCACCTTGCTCCTGCCGA
GAAAGTATCCATCATGGCTGATGCAATGCGGCGGCTGCATACGCTTGATCCGGCTACCTGCCCATTCGAC
CACCAAGCGAAACATCGCATCGAGCGAGCACGTACTCGGATGGAAGCCGGTCTTGTCGATCAGGATGATC
TGGACGAAGAGCATCAGGGGCTCGCGCCAGCCGAACTGTTCGCCAGGCTCAAGGCGCGCATGCCCGACGG
CGAGGATCTCGTCGTGACCCATGGCGATGCCTGCTTGCCGAATATCATGGTGGAAAATGGCCGCTTTTCT
GGATTCATCGACTGTGGCCGGCTGGGTGTGGCGGACCGCTATCAGGACATAGCGTTGGCTACCCGTGATA
TTGCTGAAGAGCTTGGCGGCGAATGGGCTGACCGCTTCCTCGTGCTTTACGGTATCGCCGCTCCCGATTC
GCAGCGCATCGCCTTCTATCGCCTTCTTGACGAGTTCTTCTGAGCGGGACTCTGGGGTTCGAAATGACCG
ACCAAGCGACGCCCAACCTGCCATCACGAGATTTCGATTCCACCGCCGCCTTCTATGAAAGGTTGGGCTT
CGGAATCGTTTTCCGGGACGCCGGCTGGATGATCCTCCAGCGCGGGGATCTCATGCTGGAGTTCTTCGCC
CACCCCAACTTGTTTATTGCAGCTTATAATGGTTACAAATAAAGCAATAGCATCACAAATTTCACAAATA
AAGCATTTTTTTCACTGCATTCTAGTTGTGGTTTGTCCAAACTCATCAATGTATCTTATCATGTCTGTAT
ACCGTCGACCTCTAGCTAGAGCTTGGCGTAATCATGGTCATAGCTGTTTCCTGTGTGAAATTGTTATCCG
CTCACAATTCCACACAACATACGAGCCGGAAGCATAAAGTGTAAAGCCTGGGGTGCCTAATGAGTGAGCT
AACTCACATTAATTGCGTTGCGCTCACTGCCCGCTTTCCAGTCGGGAAACCTGTCGTGCCAGCTGCATTA
ATGAATCGGCCAACGCGCGGGGAGAGGCGGTTTGCGTATTGGGCGCTCTTCCGCTTCCTCGCTCACTGAC
TCGCTGCGCTCGGTCGTTCGGCTGCGGCGAGCGGTATCAGCTCACTCAAAGGCGGTAATACGGTTATCCA
CAGAATCAGGGGATAACGCAGGAAAGAACATGTGAGCAAAAGGCCAGCAAAAGGCCAGGAACCGTAAAAA
GGCCGCGTTGCTGGCGTTTTTCCATAGGCTCCGCCCCCCTGACGAGCATCACAAAAATCGACGCTCAAGT
CAGAGGTGGCGAAACCCGACAGGACTATAAAGATACCAGGCGTTTCCCCCTGGAAGCTCCCTCGTGCGCT
CTCCTGTTCCGACCCTGCCGCTTACCGGATACCTGTCCGCCTTTCTCCCTTCGGGAAGCGTGGCGCTTTC
TCATAGCTCACGCTGTAGGTATCTCAGTTCGGTGTAGGTCGTTCGCTCCAAGCTGGGCTGTGTGCACGAA
CCCCCCGTTCAGCCCGACCGCTGCGCCTTATCCGGTAACTATCGTCTTGAGTCCAACCCGGTAAGACACG
ACTTATCGCCACTGGCAGCAGCCACTGGTAACAGGATTAGCAGAGCGAGGTATGTAGGCGGTGCTACAGA
GTTCTTGAAGTGGTGGCCTAACTACGGCTACACTAGAAGAACAGTATTTGGTATCTGCGCTCTGCTGAAG
CCAGTTACCTTCGGAAAAAGAGTTGGTAGCTCTTGATCCGGCAAACAAACCACCGCTGGTAGCGGTGGTT
TTTTTGTTTGCAAGCAGCAGATTACGCGCAGAAAAAAAGGATCTCAAGAAGATCCTTTGATCTTTTCTAC
GGGGTCTGACGCTCAGTGGAACGAAAACTCACGTTAAGGGATTTTGGTCATGAGATTATCAAAAAGGATC
TTCACCTAGATCCTTTTAAATTAAAAATGAAGTTTTAAATCAATCTAAAGTATATATGAGTAAACTTGGT
CTGACAGTTACCAATGCTTAATCAGTGAGGCACCTATCTCAGCGATCTGTCTATTTCGTTCATCCATAGT
TGCCTGACTCCCCGTCGTGTAGATAACTACGATACGGGAGGGCTTACCATCTGGCCCCAGTGCTGCAATG
ATACCGCGAGACCCACGCTCACCGGCTCCAGATTTATCAGCAATAAACCAGCCAGCCGGAAGGGCCGAGC
GCAGAAGTGGTCCTGCAACTTTATCCGCCTCCATCCAGTCTATTAATTGTTGCCGGGAAGCTAGAGTAAG
TAGTTCGCCAGTTAATAGTTTGCGCAACGTTGTTGCCATTGCTACAGGCATCGTGGTGTCACGCTCGTCG
TTTGGTATGGCTTCATTCAGCTCCGGTTCCCAACGATCAAGGCGAGTTACATGATCCCCCATGTTGTGCA
AAAAAGCGGTTAGCTCCTTCGGTCCTCCGATCGTTGTCAGAAGTAAGTTGGCCGCAGTGTTATCACTCAT
GGTTATGGCAGCACTGCATAATTCTCTTACTGTCATGCCATCCGTAAGATGCTTTTCTGTGACTGGTGAG
TACTCAACCAAGTCATTCTGAGAATAGTGTATGCGGCGACCGAGTTGCTCTTGCCCGGCGTCAATACGGG
ATAATACCGCGCCACATAGCAGAACTTTAAAAGTGCTCATCATTGGAAAACGTTCTTCGGGGCGAAAACT
CTCAAGGATCTTACCGCTGTTGAGATCCAGTTCGATGTAACCCACTCGTGCACCCAACTGATCTTCAGCA
TCTTTTACTTTCACCAGCGTTTCTGGGTGAGCAAAAACAGGAAGGCAAAATGCCGCAAAAAAGGGAATAA
GGGCGACACGGAAATGTTGAATACTCATACTCTTCCTTTTTCAATATTATTGAAGCATTTATCAGGGTTA
TTGTCTCATGAGCGGATACATATTTGAATGTATTTAGAAAAATAAACAAATAGGGGTTCCGCGCACATTT
CCCCGAAAAGTGCCACCTGACGTCGACGGATCGGGAGATCTCCCGATCCCCTATGGTGCACTCTCAGTAC
AATCTGCTCTGATGCCGCATAGTTAAGCCAGTATCTGCTCCCTGCTTGTGTGTTGGAGGTCGCTGAGTAG
TGCGCGAGCAAAATTTAAGCTACAACAAGGCAAGGCTTGACCGACAATTGCATGAAGAATCTGCTTAGGG
TTAGGCGTTTTGCGCTGCTTCGCGATGTACGGGCCAGATATACGCGTTGACATTGATTATTGACTAGTTA
TTAATAGTAATCAATTACGGGGTCATTAGTTCATAGCCCATATATGGAGTTCCGCGTTACATAACTTACG
GTAAATGGCCCGCCTGGCTGACCGCCCAACGACCCCCGCCCATTGACGTCAATAATGACGTATGTTCCCA
TAGTAACGCCAATAGGGACTTTCCATTGACGTCAATGGGTGGAGTATTTACGGTAAACTGCCCACTTGGC
AGTACATCAAGTGTATCATATGCCAAGTACGCCCCCTATTGACGTCAATGACGGTAAATGGCCCGCCTGG
CATTATGCCCAGTACATGACCTTATGGGACTTTCCTACTTGGCAGTACATCTACGTATTAGTCATCGCTA
TTACCATGGTGATGCGGTTTTGGCAGTACATCAATGGGCGTGGATAGCGGTTTGACTCACGGGGATTTCC
AAGTCTCCACCCCATTGACGTCAATGGGAGTTTGTTTTGGCACCAAAATCAACGGGACTTTCCAAAATGT
CGTAACAACTCCGCCCCATTGACGCAAATGGGCGGTAGGCGTGTACGGTGGGAGGTCTATATAAGCAGAG
CTCTCTGGCTAACTAGAGAACCCACTGCTTACTGGCTTATCGAAATTAATACGACTCACTATAGGGAGAC
CCAAGCTGGCTAGTTAAGCTTACCATGTACCCATACGATGTTCCAGATTACGCTGAAAACCTGTATTTTC
AGGGCCCGGATCCGTCGACGAATTCTGCAGATATCACAAGTTTGTACAAAAAAGCAGGCTTAATGATGAA
GACGGAGCCACGGGGGCCCGGGGGTCCCCTCCGGAGCGCCTCCCCGCACCGCAGCGCCTACGAGGCGGGC
ATCCAGGCGCTGAAGCCGCCCGACGCGCCCGGGCCCGACGAGGCACCCAAGGGGGCCCACCACAAGAAAT
ATGGCTCCAACGTCCACCGCATCAAAAGTATGTTCCTGCAGATGGGCACGACGGCGGGGCCCTCGGGCGA
GGCGGGCGGCGGCGCG
Features (pLannotate 1.2.2; 24 found; start..end, strand, type, name):
   2222..2246    -  protein_bind   attB2: mutant version of attB; recombination site for the Gateway® BP reaction BP Clonase™
   2271..2495    +  polyA_signal   bGH poly(A) signal: bovine growth hormone polyadenylation signal
   2499..2520    +  promoter       SV40 promoter (fragment): SV40 enhancer and early promoter
   2541..2969    +  rep_origin     f1 ori (sequence partly withheld): f1 bacteriophage origin of replication; arrow indicates direction of (+) strand synthesis
   2983..3312    +  promoter       SV40 promoter: SV40 enhancer and early promoter
   3379..4170    +  CDS            neo: KKA2_KLEPN - Also known as kan, nptII. Experimental evidence at protein level: Swiss-Prot protein existence level 1. Resistance to kanamycin, neomycin, paromomycin, ribostamycin, butirosin and gentamicin B. From Klebsiella pneumoniae.
   4194..4352    +  CDS            ble (fragment): BLE_KLEPN - Experimental evidence at protein level: Swiss-Prot protein existence level 1. Binding protein with a strong affinity to the bleomycin family of antibiotics. Binds to CL990; an antimitotic-antibiotic compound. From Klebsiella pneumoniae.
   4347..4468    +  polyA_signal   SV40 poly(A) signal: SV40 polyadenylation signal
   4541..4557    -  protein_bind   lac operator: The lac repressor binds to the lac operator to inhibit transcription in E. coli. This inhibition can be relieved by adding lactose or isopropyl-β-D-thiogalactopyranoside (IPTG). lac repressor encoded by lacI
   4565..4595    -  promoter       lac promoter: promoter for the E. coli lac operon
   4610..4631    -  protein_bind   CAP binding site: CAP binding activates transcription in the presence of cAMP. E. coli catabolite activator protein
   4644..4736    -  CDS            lacI (fragment): lac repressor; lacI; The lac repressor binds to the lac operator to inhibit transcription in E. coli. This inhibition can be relieved by adding lactose or isopropyl-β-D-thiogalactopyranoside (IPTG).
   4919..5507    -  rep_origin     ori: high-copy-number ColE1/pMB1/pBR322/pUC origin of replication
   5678..6538    -  CDS            AmpR: β-lactamase; bla; confers resistance to ampicillin, carbenicillin, and related antibiotics
   6539..6643    -  promoter       AmpR promoter: bla
   6702..6754    -  misc_feature   bom (fragment): basis of mobility region from pBR322
   6909..7288    +  enhancer       CMV enhancer: human cytomegalovirus immediate early enhancer
   7289..7492    +  promoter       CMV promoter: human cytomegalovirus (CMV) immediate early promoter
   7488..7521    +  LTR            5' LTR (truncated) (fragment): truncated 5' long terminal repeat (LTR) from HIV-1
   7537..7555    +  promoter       T7 promoter: promoter for bacteriophage T7 RNA polymerase
   7588..7614    +  CDS            3xHA (fragment): three tandem HA epitope tags
   7615..7635    +  CDS            TEV site: tobacco etch virus (TEV) protease recognition and cleavage site
   7666..7690    +  protein_bind   attB1: mutant version of attB; recombination site for the Gateway® BP reaction BP Clonase™
   7693..2217    +  CDS            PPP1R9B (across the origin): NEB2_HUMAN - Also known as PPP1R6. Experimental evidence at protein level: Swiss-Prot protein existence level 1. Seems to act as a scaffold protein in multiple signaling pathways. Modulates excitatory synaptic transmission and dendritic spine morphology. Binds to actin filaments (F-actin) and shows cross- linking activity. Binds along the sides of the F-actin. May play an important role in linking the actin cytoskeleton to the plasma membrane at the synaptic junction. Believed to target protein phosphatase 1/PP1 to dendritic spines, which are rich in F-actin, and regulates its specificity towa
