[The description below was written by a language model from this plasmid's Addgene catalogue record and pLannotate feature annotations shown in this document.]
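Description:
pcDNA3.1_nHA Spinophilin is a 7,926-nt mammalian expression plasmid built on the Gateway destination backbone pcDNA3.1/nHA-DEST. It carries the human spinophilin coding sequence (PPP1R9B, also called neurabin-2). It is maintained in E. coli through a high-copy ColE1/pUC-type origin with ampicillin selection from the β-lactamase gene, and it also contains an f1 phage origin. For selection in mammalian cells, an SV40 enhancer/early promoter drives the neomycin phosphotransferase gene, which is terminated by an SV40 polyadenylation signal and allows G418 selection of stable transfectants. Small annotated fragments (ble, lacI, a lac promoter/operator region, bom, and a short hit labelled as an HIV-1 LTR fragment just after the CMV promoter) appear to be backbone remnants or incidental matches rather than functional parts.

The expression cassette consists of the human CMV immediate-early enhancer and promoter, followed by a T7 promoter that could support in vitro transcription. Next comes an N-terminal HA epitope supplied by the backbone; the annotation detects a short segment matching an HA repeat. A TEV protease recognition site follows the tag. The spinophilin open reading frame sits between attB1 and attB2, the sites left by Gateway recombination of the insert into the destination vector. Transcripts are terminated by the bovine growth hormone polyadenylation signal. Expression should therefore yield HA-tagged spinophilin with a short attB1-encoded linker between tag and protein.

Spinophilin is an F-actin-binding scaffold that targets protein phosphatase 1 to dendritic spines. The record gives the purpose simply as mammalian expression of spinophilin. The HA tag would suit detection or immunoprecipitation of the protein, consistent with the associated work on the interaction between spinophilin and neurofilament medium.
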