Addgene plasmid #87122: pcDNA3.1_nHA Spinophilin
Purpose: mammalian expression of Spinophilin
Depositing lab: Anthony Baucum. Publication: Mechanisms and Consequences of Dopamine Depletion-Induced Attenuation of the Spinophilin/Neurofilament Medium Interaction. Hiday AC, Edler MC, Salek AB, Morris CW, Thang M, Rentz TJ, Rose KL, Jones LM, Baucum AJ 2nd. Neural Plast. 2017;2017:4153076. doi: 10.1155/2017/4153076. Epub 2017 May 28. PubMed 28634551.
Backbone
  Vector backbone: pcDNA3.1/nHA-DEST
  Vector type: Mammalian Expression
  Selectable markers: Neomycin (select with G418)
Growth in bacteria
  Bacterial resistance: Ampicillin, 100 μg/mL
  Growth temperature: 37°C
  Growth strain: DH5alpha
  Copy number: High Copy
Gene/Insert
  Gene/Insert name: Spinophilin
  Species: H. sapiens (human)
  Entrez Gene: PPP1R9B (a.k.a. PPP1R9)
  Promoter: CMV
  Tag / fusion protein: HA (N terminal on backbone)
  Cloning method: Gateway Cloning
  Sequencing primers: 5′ CMV-F; 3′ BGH-Rev
Terms and licenses: Academic/Nonprofit Terms; Industry Terms: Not Available to Industry
How to cite: pcDNA3.1_nHA Spinophilin was a gift from Anthony Baucum (Addgene plasmid # 87122 ; http://n2t.net/addgene:87122 ; RRID:Addgene_87122)
